LOCUS       Exported 6205 bp ds-DNA circular SYN 13-MAY-2021
DEFINITION  Expresses aa173 to C-terminus of VCre recombinase fused to GAI CID.
ACCESSION   .
VERSION     .
KEYWORDS    pBW2562_pCAG-PV1-GAI-L1-VCre-173C-NLS-BGHpA
SOURCE      synthetic DNA construct
  ORGANISM  synthetic DNA construct
REFERENCE   1 (bases 1 to 6205)
  AUTHORS   Weinberg BH, Cho JH, Agarwal Y, Pham NTH, Caraballo LD, Walkosz M,
            Ortega C, Trexler M, Tague N, Law B, Benman WKJ, Letendre J, Beal J
            , Wong WW
  TITLE     High-performance chemical- and light-inducible recombinases in
            mammalian cells and mice
  JOURNAL   Nature Communications (2019) volume 10, Article number: 4845
REFERENCE   2 (bases 1 to 6205)
  AUTHORS   .
  TITLE     Direct Submission
  JOURNAL   Exported May 13, 2021 from SnapGene Server 1.1.58
            http://www.snapgene.com
FEATURES             Location/Qualifiers
     source          1..6205
                     /organism="synthetic DNA construct"
                     /mol_type="other DNA"
     primer_bind     complement(22..38)
                     /label=M13 rev
                     /note="common sequencing primer, one of multiple similar
                     variants"
     primer_bind     complement(22..38)
                     /label=M13 Reverse
                     /note="In lacZ gene. Also called M13-rev"
     primer_bind     complement(35..57)
                     /label=M13/pUC Reverse
                     /note="In lacZ gene"
     protein_bind    46..62
                     /label=lac operator
                     /bound_moiety="lac repressor encoded by lacI"
                     /note="The lac repressor binds to the lac operator to
                     inhibit transcription in E. coli. This inhibition can be
                     relieved by adding lactose or
                     isopropyl-beta-D-thiogalactopyranoside (IPTG)."
     promoter        complement(70..100)
                     /label=lac promoter
                     /note="promoter for the E. coli lac operon"
     protein_bind    115..136
                     /label=CAP binding site
                     /bound_moiety="E. coli catabolite activator protein"
                     /note="CAP binding activates transcription in the presence
                     of cAMP."
     rep_origin      221..355
                     /label=SV40 ori
                     /note="SV40 origin of replication"
     primer_bind     282..301
                     /label=SV40pro-F
                     /note="SV40 promoter/origin, forward primer"
     polyA_signal    375..509
                     /label=SV40 poly(A) signal
                     /note="SV40 polyadenylation signal"
     primer_bind     complement(412..431)
                     /label=SV40pA-R
                     /note="SV40 polyA, reverse primer"
     primer_bind     466..485
                     /label=EBV-rev
                     /note="SV40 polyA terminator, reverse primer"
     primer_bind     complement(577..594)
                     /label=L4440
                     /note="L4440 vector, forward primer"
     rep_origin      complement(748..1336)
                     /direction=LEFT
                     /label=ori
                     /note="high-copy-number ColE1/pMB1/pBR322/pUC origin of
                     replication"
     primer_bind     complement(828..847)
                     /label=pBR322ori-F
                     /note="pBR322 origin, forward primer"
     CDS             complement(1507..2367)
                     /codon_start=1
                     /gene="bla"
                     /product="beta-lactamase"
                     /label=AmpR
                     /note="confers resistance to ampicillin, carbenicillin, and
                     related antibiotics"
                     /translation="MSIQHFRVALIPFFAAFCLPVFAHPETLVKVKDAEDQLGARVGYI
                     ELDLNSGKILESFRPEERFPMMSTFKVLLCGAVLSRIDAGQEQLGRRIHYSQNDLVEYS
                     PVTEKHLTDGMTVRELCSAAITMSDNTAANLLLTTIGGPKELTAFLHNMGDHVTRLDRW
                     EPELNEAIPNDERDTTMPVAMATTLRKLLTGELLTLASRQQLIDWMEADKVAGPLLRSA
                     LPAGWFIADKSGAGERGSRGIIAALGPDGKPSRIVVIYTTGSQATMDERNRQIAEIGAS
                     LIKHW"
     primer_bind     2130..2149
                     /label=Amp-R
                     /note="Ampicillin resistance gene, reverse primer"
     promoter        complement(2368..2472)
                     /gene="bla"
                     /label=AmpR promoter
     enhancer        2503..2882
                     /label=CMV enhancer
                     /note="human cytomegalovirus immediate early enhancer"
     promoter        2884..3159
                     /label=chicken beta-actin promoter
     intron          3160..4175
                     /label=chimeric intron
                     /note="chimera between introns from chicken beta-actin and
                     rabbit beta-globin"
     primer_bind     4099..4121
                     /label=pCAGGS-5
                     /note="Chimeric intron in CAG promoter, forward primer"
     primer_bind     4183..4202
                     /label=pCAG-F
                     /note="Rabbit beta-globin intron, for pCAG plasmids,
                     forward primer"
     CDS             4322..4339
                     /codon_start=1
                     /product="6xHis affinity tag"
                     /label=6xHis
                     /translation="HHHHHH"
     regulatory      5142..5151
                     /regulatory_class="other"
                     /note="vertebrate consensus sequence for strong initiation
                     of translation (Kozak, 1987)"
     CDS             5252..5272
                     /codon_start=1
                     /product="nuclear localization signal of SV40 (simian virus
                     40) large T antigen"
                     /label=SV40 NLS
                     /translation="PKKKRKV"
     polyA_signal    5282..5506
                     /label=bGH poly(A) signal
                     /note="bovine growth hormone polyadenylation signal"
     primer_bind     complement(5746..5765)
                     /label=Bglob-pA-R
                     /note="Rabbit beta-globin polyA region, reverse primer"
     polyA_signal    5811..5866
                     /label=-beta-globin poly(A) signal
                     /note="rabbit beta-globin polyadenylation signal (Gil and
                     Proudfoot, 1987)"
     primer_bind     complement(5865..5884)
                     /label=rbglobpA-R
                     /note="Rabbit beta-globin polyA, reverse primer. Also
                     called rb-glob-pA-term-R"
ORIGIN
        1 cccaagcttg gcgtaatcat ggtcatagct gtttcctgtg tgaaattgtt atccgctcac
       61 aattccacac aacatacgag ccggaagcat aaagtgtaaa gcctggggtg cctaatgagt
      121 gagctaactc acattaattg cgttgcgctc actgcccgct ttccagtcgg gaaacctgtc
      181 gtgccagcgg atccgcatct caattagtca gcaaccatag tcccgcccct aactccgccc
      241 agttccgccc attctccgcc ccatggctga ctaatttttt ttatttatgc agaggccgag
      301 gccgcctcgg cctctgagct attccagaag tagtgaggag gcttttttgg aggcctaggc
      361 ttttgcaaaa agctaacttg tttattgcag cttataatgg ttacaaataa agcaatagca
      421 tcacaaattt cacaaataaa gcattttttt cactgcattc tagttgtggt ttgtccaaac
      481 tcatcaatgt atcttatcat gtctggatcc gctgcattaa tgaatcggcc aacgcgcggg
      541 gagaggcggt ttgcgtattg ggcgctcttc cgcttcctcg ctcactgact cgctgcgctc
      601 ggtcgttcgg ctgcggcgag cggtatcagc tcactcaaag gcggtaatac ggttatccac
      661 agaatcaggg gataacgcag gaaagaacat gtgagcaaaa ggccagcaaa aggccaggaa
      721 ccgtaaaaag gccgcgttgc tggcgttttt ccataggctc cgcccccctg acgagcatca
      781 caaaaatcga cgctcaagtc agaggtggcg aaacccgaca ggactataaa gataccaggc
      841 gtttccccct ggaagctccc tcgtgcgctc tcctgttccg accctgccgc ttaccggata
      901 cctgtccgcc tttctccctt cgggaagcgt ggcgctttct catagctcac gctgtaggta
      961 tctcagttcg gtgtaggtcg ttcgctccaa gctgggctgt gtgcacgaac cccccgttca
     1021 gcccgaccgc tgcgccttat ccggtaacta tcgtcttgag tccaacccgg taagacacga
     1081 cttatcgcca ctggcagcag ccactggtaa caggattagc agagcgaggt atgtaggcgg
     1141 tgctacagag ttcttgaagt ggtggcctaa ctacggctac actagaagaa cagtatttgg
     1201 tatctgcgct ctgctgaagc cagttacctt cggaaaaaga gttggtagct cttgatccgg
     1261 caaacaaacc accgctggta gcggtggttt ttttgtttgc aagcagcaga ttacgcgcag
     1321 aaaaaaagga tctcaagaag atcctttgat cttttctacg gggtctgacg ctcagtggaa
     1381 cgaaaactca cgttaaggga ttttggtcat gagattatca aaaaggatct tcacctagat
     1441 ccttttaaat taaaaatgaa gttttaaatc aatctaaagt atatatgagt aaacttggtc
     1501 tgacagttac caatgcttaa tcagtgaggc acctatctca gcgatctgtc tatttcgttc
     1561 atccatagtt gcctgactcc ccgtcgtgta gataactacg atacgggagg gcttaccatc
     1621 tggccccagt gctgcaatga taccgcgaga cccacgctca ccggctccag atttatcagc
     1681 aataaaccag ccagccggaa gggccgagcg cagaagtggt cctgcaactt tatccgcctc
     1741 catccagtct attaattgtt gccgggaagc tagagtaagt agttcgccag ttaatagttt
     1801 gcgcaacgtt gttgccattg ctacaggcat cgtggtgtca cgctcgtcgt ttggtatggc
     1861 ttcattcagc tccggttccc aacgatcaag gcgagttaca tgatccccca tgttgtgcaa
     1921 aaaagcggtt agctccttcg gtcctccgat cgttgtcaga agtaagttgg ccgcagtgtt
     1981 atcactcatg gttatggcag cactgcataa ttctcttact gtcatgccat ccgtaagatg
     2041 cttttctgtg actggtgagt actcaaccaa gtcattctga gaatagtgta tgcggcgacc
     2101 gagttgctct tgcccggcgt caatacggga taataccgcg ccacatagca gaactttaaa
     2161 agtgctcatc attggaaaac gttcttcggg gcgaaaactc tcaaggatct taccgctgtt
     2221 gagatccagt tcgatgtaac ccactcgtgc acccaactga tcttcagcat cttttacttt
     2281 caccagcgtt tctgggtgag caaaaacagg aaggcaaaat gccgcaaaaa agggaataag
     2341 ggcgacacgg aaatgttgaa tactcatact cttccttttt caatattatt gaagcattta
     2401 tcagggttat tgtctcatga gcggatacat atttgaatgt atttagaaaa ataaacaaat
     2461 aggggttccg cgcacatttc cccgaaaagt gccacctggg tcgacattga ttattgacta
     2521 gttattaata gtaatcaatt acggggtcat tagttcatag cccatatatg gagttccgcg
     2581 ttacataact tacggtaaat ggcccgcctg gctgaccgcc caacgacccc cgcccattga
     2641 cgtcaataat gacgtatgtt cccatagtaa cgccaatagg gactttccat tgacgtcaat
     2701 gggtggagta tttacggtaa actgcccact tggcagtaca tcaagtgtat catatgccaa
     2761 gtacgccccc tattgacgtc aatgacggta aatggcccgc ctggcattat gcccagtaca
     2821 tgaccttatg ggactttcct acttggcagt acatctacgt attagtcatc gctattacca
     2881 tggtcgaggt gagccccacg ttctgcttca ctctccccat ctcccccccc tccccacccc
     2941 caattttgta tttatttatt ttttaattat tttgtgcagc gatgggggcg gggggggggg
     3001 gggcgcgcgc caggcggggc ggggcggggc gaggggcggg gcggggcgag gcggaaaggt
     3061 gcggcggcag ccaatcagag cggcgcgctc cgaaagtttc cttttatggc gaggcggcgg
     3121 cggcggcggc cctataaaaa gcgaagcgcg cggcgggcgg gagtcgctgc gttgccttcg
     3181 ccccgtgccc cgctccgcgc cgcctcgcgc cgcccgcccc ggctctgact gaccgcgtta
     3241 ctcccacagg tgagcgggcg ggacggccct tctcctccgg gctgtaatta gcgcttggtt
     3301 taatgacggc tcgtttcttt tctgtggctg cgtgaaagcc ttaaagggct ccgggagggc
     3361 cctttgtgcg ggggggagcg gctcgggggg tgcgtgcgtg tgtgtgtgcg tggggagcgc
     3421 cgcgtgcggc tccgcgctgc ccggcggctg tgagcgctgc gggcgcggcg cggggctttg
     3481 tgcgctccgc agtgtgcgcg aggggagcgc ggccgggggc ggtgccccgc ggtgcggggg
     3541 gggctgcgag gggaacaaag gctgcgtgcg gggtgtgtgc gtgggggggt gagcaggggg
     3601 tgtgggcgcg gcggtcgggc tgtaaccccc ccctgcaccc ccctccccga gttgctgagc
     3661 acggcccggc ttcgggtgcg gggctccgta cggggcgtgg cgcggggctc gccgtgccgg
     3721 gcggggggtg gcggcaggtg ggggtgccgg gcggggcggg gccgcctcgg gccggggagg
     3781 gctcggggga ggggcgcggc ggcccccgga gcgccggcgg ctgtcgaggc gcggcgagcc
     3841 gcagccattg ccttttatgg taatcgtgcg agagggcgca gggacttcct ttgtcccaaa
     3901 tctgtgcgga gccgaaatct gggaggcgcc gccgcacccc ctctagcggg cgcggggcga
     3961 agcggtgcgg cgccggcagg aaggaaatgg gcggggaggg ccttcgtgcg tcgccgcgcc
     4021 gccgtcccct tctccctctc cagcctcggg gctgtccgcg gggggacggc tgccttcggg
     4081 ggggacgggg cagggcgggg ttcggcttct ggcgtgtgac cggcggctct agagcctctg
     4141 ctaaccatgt tcatgccttc ttctttttcc tacagctcct gggcaacgtg ctggttattg
     4201 tgctgtctca tcattttggc aaagaattga ttaattcgag cgaaggcgcg cccattactc
     4261 gcatccattc tcaggctgtc tcgtctcgtc tcgcacgcgt gccgccacca tgaagcggga
     4321 ccaccaccat caccatcatc aggacaagaa aaccatgatg atgaacgaag aggacgacgg
     4381 caacggcatg gacgagctgc tggctgtgct gggctacaaa gtgcggagca gcgagatggc
     4441 cgacgtggcc cagaaactgg aacagctgga agtgatgatg agcaacgtgc aggaagatga
     4501 cctgtcccag ctggccaccg agacagtgca ctacaacccc gccgagctgt acacctggct
     4561 ggactccatg ctgaccgacc tgaactccgg agggtctggc tccggatcaa gtggtggcag
     4621 cggtaccgac aagctgctgc tgcggcggaa cctggctctg ctggctgtgg cctacgagag
     4681 catgctgaga gccagcgagc tggccaacat ccgggtgtcc gatatggaac tggccggcga
     4741 cggaaccgcc atcctgacca tccctatcac caagaccaac cactccggcg agcccgatac
     4801 ctgcatcctg tcccaggatg tggtgtccct gctgatggac tacaccgagg ccggcaagct
     4861 ggatatgagc agcgacggct tcctgttcgt gggcgtgtcc aagcacaaca cctgtatcaa
     4921 gcccaagaag gacaagcaga ccggcgaggt gctgcacaag cccatcacca ccaagacagt
     4981 ggaaggcgtg ttctacagcg cctgggagac actggacctg ggcagacagg gcgtgaagcc
     5041 tttcacagcc cacagcgcca gagtgggagc cgctcaggac ctgctgaaga agggctacaa
     5101 taccctgcag atccagcagt ccggccggtg gtctagcgga gccatggtgg ccagatacgg
     5161 cagagccatc ctggctaggg atggcgctat ggcccacagc agagtgaaaa ccagatccgc
     5221 ccccatgcag tggggcaagg acgagaagga ccccaagaaa aagcggaagg tgtgagaatt
     5281 cctgtgcctt ctagttgcca gccatctgtt gtttgcccct cccccgtgcc ttccttgacc
     5341 ctggaaggtg ccactcccac tgtcctttcc taataaaatg aggaaattgc atcgcattgt
     5401 ctgagtaggt gtcattctat tctggggggt ggggtggggc aggacagcaa gggggaggat
     5461 tgggaagaca atagcaggca tgctggggat gcggtgggct ctatggcttc tgaggcggaa
     5521 agaaccagct ggggctctag ggggtatccc cacgcgccct gtagcgtgta ccgctgggag
     5581 ttcgtagacg gaaacaaacg cagaatccaa gcgcggccgc ccaggataca tagattacca
     5641 caactccgag cccttccacc gctagcgcac tcctcaggtg caggctgcct atcagaaggt
     5701 ggtggctggt gtggccaatg ccctggctca caaataccac tgagatcttt ttccctctgc
     5761 caaaaattat ggggacatca tgaagcccct tgagcatctg acttctggct aataaaggaa
     5821 atttattttc attgcaatag tgtgttggaa ttttttgtgt ctctcactcg gaaggacata
     5881 tgggagggca aatcatttaa aacatcagaa tgagtatttg gtttagagtt tggcaacata
     5941 tgcccatatg ctggctgcca tgaacaaagg ttggctataa agaggtcatc agtatatgaa
     6001 acagccccct gctgtccatt ccttattcca tagaaaagcc ttgacttgag gttagatttt
     6061 ttttatattt tgttttgtgt tatttttttc tttaacatcc ctaaaatttt ccttacatgt
     6121 tttactagcc agatttttcc tcctctcctg actactccca gtcatagctg tccctcttct
     6181 cttatggaga tccctcgacc tgcag
//
