[The description below was written by a language model from this plasmid's Addgene catalogue record and the feature table of its GenBank file.]
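Description:
pBW2562_pCAG-PV1-GAI-L1-VCre-173C-NLS-BGHpA is a 6.2 kb mammalian expression plasmid on the pCAGGS backbone that encodes one half of a split, chemically inducible VCre recombinase. It is maintained in E. coli through a high-copy ColE1/pUC-type origin and selected with ampicillin via the bla gene. The backbone also carries an SV40 origin and SV40 poly(A) signal, along with residual lac promoter/operator sequences that play no evident role in the payload.

Expression is driven by the CAG promoter, annotated here as the CMV immediate-early enhancer, the chicken beta-actin promoter and a chimeric beta-actin/beta-globin intron, which together give strong constitutive transcription in a wide range of mammalian cells. The synthetic open reading frame fuses the GAI chemically induced dimerization domain at the N-terminus, through a linker (L1 in the name), to the VCre fragment running from amino acid 173 to the C-terminus, followed by an SV40 large T antigen nuclear localization signal. Transcripts terminate at a bovine growth hormone poly(A) signal, with the backbone's rabbit beta-globin poly(A) lying further downstream. The feature table does not annotate the GAI or VCre coding regions themselves. It does flag a short 6xHis-matching stretch and an internal Kozak-like motif within the insert region, whose significance the record does not explain, and it does not define the "PV1" element in the name.

On its own this fragment should lack recombinase activity. In GAI-based dimerization systems a gibberellin-type inducer normally brings GAI together with a GID1 partner, so the plasmid is presumably co-delivered with a complementary N-terminal VCre fragment fused to that partner, though the partner construct and inducer are not named in the record. The associated work concerns chemical- and light-inducible recombinases for controlling recombination in mammalian cells and mice.
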