Addgene plasmid #108772: pBW2562_pCAG-PV1-GAI-L1-VCre-173C-NLS-BGHpA
Purpose: Expresses aa173 to C-terminus of VCre recombinase fused to GAI CID
Depositing lab: Wilson Wong. Depositing organization: Boston University Main Campus. Publication: High-performance chemical- and light-inducible recombinases in mammalian cells and mice. Weinberg BH, Cho JH, Agarwal Y, Pham NTH, Caraballo LD, Walkosz M, Ortega C, Trexler M, Tague N, Law B, Benman WKJ, Letendre J, Beal J, Wong WW. Nat Commun. 2019 Oct 24;10(1):4845. doi: 10.1038/s41467-019-12800-7. PubMed 31649244.
Backbone
  Vector backbone: pCAGGS
  Vector type: Mammalian Expression, Cre/Lox, Synthetic Biology
Growth in bacteria
  Bacterial resistance: Ampicillin, 100 μg/mL
  Growth temperature: 37°C
  Growth strain: NEB Stable
  Copy number: High Copy
Gene/Insert
  Gene/Insert name: VCre recombinase fragment aa173 to C-terminus
  Species: Synthetic
  Promoter: pCAG
  Tag / fusion protein: GAI (N terminal on insert); NLS (C terminal on insert)
  Cloning method: Restriction Enzyme; 5′ cloning site KpnI (not destroyed); 3′ cloning site EcoRI (not destroyed)
Terms and licenses: Academic/Nonprofit Terms; Industry Terms: Not Available to Industry
Depositor comments: Please visit https://www.biorxiv.org/content/10.1101/747121v1 for bioRxiv preprint.
How to cite: pBW2562_pCAG-PV1-GAI-L1-VCre-173C-NLS-BGHpA was a gift from Wilson Wong (Addgene plasmid # 108772 ; http://n2t.net/addgene:108772 ; RRID:Addgene_108772)
