>Addgene plasmid #108772 | pBW2562_pCAG-PV1-GAI-L1-VCre-173C-NLS-BGHpA | addgene partial sequence | sequence record 252316 | Addgene NGS Result
AGCGGCTCGGGGGGTGCGTGCGTGTGTGTGTGCGTGGGGAGCGCCGCGTGCGGCTCCGCGCTGCCCGGCG
GCTGTGAGCGCTGCGGGCGCGGCGCGGGGCTTTGTGCGCTCCGCAGTGTGCGCGAGGGGAGCGCGGCCGG
GGGCGGTGCCCCGCGGTGCGGGGGGGGCTGCGAGGGGAACAAAGGCTGCGTGCGGGGTGTGTGCGTGGGG
GGGTGAGCAGGGGGTGTGGGCGCGTCGGTCGGGCTGCAACCCCCCCTGCACCCCCCTCCCCGAGTTGCTG
AGCACGGCCCGGCTTCGGGTGCGGGGCTCCGTACGGGGCGTGGCGCGGGGCTCGCCGTGCCGGGCGGGGG
GTGGCGGCAGGTGGGGGTGCCGGGCGGGGCGGGGCCGCCTCGGGCCGGGGAGGGCTCGGGGGAGGGGCGC
GGCGGCCCCCGGAGCGCCGGCGGCTGTCGAGGCGCGGCGAGCCGCAGCCATTGCCTTTTATGGTAATCGT
GCGAGAGGGCGCAGGGACTTCCTTTGTCCCAAATCTGTGCGGAGCCGAAATCTGGGAGGCGCCGCCGCAC
CCCCTCTAGCGGGCGCGGGGCGAAGCGGTGCGGCGCCGGCAGGAAGGAAATGGGCGGGGAGGGCCTTCGT
GCGTCGCCGCGCCGCCGTCCCCTTCTCCCTCTCCAGCCTCGGGGCTGTCCGCGGGGGGACGGCTGCCTTC
GGGGGGGACGGGGCAGGGCGGGGTTCGGCTTCTGGCGTGTGACCGGCGGCTCTAGAGCCTCTGCTAACCA
TGTTCATGCCTTCTTCTTTTTCCTACAGCTCCTGGGCAACGTGCTGGTTATTGTGCTGTCTCATCATTTT
GGCAAAGAATTGATTAATTCGAGCGAAGGCGCGCCCATTACTCGCATCCATTCTCAGGCTGTCTCGTCTC
GTCTCGCACGCGTGCCGCCACCATGAAGCGGGACCACCACCATCACCATCATCAGGACAAGAAAACCATG
ATGATGAACGAAGAGGACGACGGCAACGGCATGGACGAGCTGCTGGCTGTGCTGGGCTACAAAGTGCGGA
GCAGCGAGATGGCCGACGTGGCCCAGAAACTGGAACAGCTGGAAGTGATGATGAGCAACGTGCAGGAAGA
TGACCTGTCCCAGCTGGCCACCGAGACAGTGCACTACAACCCCGCCGAGCTGTACACCTGGCTGGACTCC
ATGCTGACCGACCTGAACTCCGGAGGGTCTGGCTCCGGATCAAGTGGTGGCAGCGGTACCGACAAGCTGC
TGCTGCGGCGGAACCTGGCTCTGCTGGCTGTGGCCTACGAGAGCATGCTGAGAGCCAGCGAGCTGGCCAA
CATCCGGGTGTCCGATATGGAACTGGCCGGCGACGGAACCGCCATCCTGACCATCCCTATCACCAAGACC
AACCACTCCGGCGAGCCCGATACCTGCATCCTGTCCCAGGATGTGGTGTCCCTGCTGATGGACTACACCG
AGGCCGGCAAGCTGGATATGAGCAGCGACGGCTTCCTGTTCGTGGGCGTGTCCAAGCACAACACCTGTAT
CAAGCCCAAGAAGGACAAGCAGACCGGCGAGGTGCTGCACAAGCCCATCACCACCAAGACAGTGGAAGGC
GTGTTCTACAGCGCCTGGGAGACACTGGACCTGGGCAGACAGGGCGTGAAGCCTTTCACAGCCCACAGCG
CCAGAGTGGGAGCCGCTCAGGACCTGCTGAAGAAGGGCTACAATACCCTGCAGATCCAGCAGTCCGGCCG
GTGGTCTAGCGGAGCCATGGTGGCCAGATACGGCAGAGCCATCCTGGCTAGGGATGGCGCTATGGCCCAC
AGCAGAGTGAAAACCAGATCCGCCCCCATGCAGTGGGGCAAGGACGAGAAGGACCCCAAGAAAAAGCGGA
AGGTGTGAGAATTCCTGTGCCTTCTAGTTGCCAGCCATCTGTTGTTTGCCCCTCCCCCGTGCCTTCCTTG
ACCCTGGAAGGTGCCACTCCCACTGTCCTTTCCTAATAAAATGAGGAAATTGCATCGCATTGTCTGAGTA
GGTGTCATTCTATTCTGGGGGGTGGGGTGGGGCAGGACAGCAAGGGGGAGGATTGGGAAGACAATAGCAG
GCATGCTGGGGATGCGGTGGGCTCTATGGCTTCTGAGGCGGAAAGAACCAGCTGGGGCTCTAGGGGGTAT
CCCCACGCGCCCTGTAGCGTGTACCGCTGGGAGTTCGTAGACGGAAACAAACGCAGAATCCAAGCGCGGC
CGCCCAGGATACATAGATTACCACAACTCCGAGCCCTTCCACCGCTAGCGCACTCCTCAGGTGCAGGCTG
CCTATCAGAAGGTGGTGGCTGGTGTGGCCAATGCCCTGGCTCACAAATACCACTGAGATCTTTTTCCCTC
TGCCAAAAATTATGGGGACATCATGAAGCCCCTTGAGCATCTGACTTCTGGCTAATAAAGGAAATTTATT
TTCATTGCAATAGTGTGTTGGAATTTTTTGTGTCTCTCACTCGGAAGGACATATGGGAGGGCAAATCATT
TAAAACATCAGAATGAGTATTTGGTTTAGAGTTTGGCAACATATGCCCATATGCTGGCTGCCATGAACAA
AGGTTGGCTATAAAGAGGTCATCAGTATATGAAACAGCCCCCTGCTGTCCATTCCTTATTCCATAGAAAA
GCCTTGACTTGAGGTTAGATTTTTTTTATATTTTGTTTTGTGTTATTTTTTTCTTTAACATCCCTAAAAT
TTTCCTTACATGTTTTACTAGCCAGATTTTTCCTCCTCTCCTGACTACTCCCAGTCATAGCTGTCCCTCT
TCTCTTATGGAGATCCCTCGACCTGCAGCCCAAGCTTGGCGTAATCATGGTCATAGCTGTTTCCTGTGTG
AAATTGTTATCCGCTCACAATTCCACACAACATACGAGCCGGAAGCATAAAGTGTAAAGCCTGGGGTGCC
TAATGAGTGAGCTAACTCACATTAATTGCGTTGCGCTCACTGCCCGCTTTCCAGTCGGGAAACCTGTCGT
GCCAGCGGATCCGCATCTCAATTAGTCAGCAACCATAGTCCCGCCCCTAACTCCGCCCAGTTCCGCCCAT
TCTCCGCCCCATGGCTGACTAATTTTTTTTATTTATGCAGAGGCCGAGGCSGCCTCGGCCTCTGAGCTAT
TCCAGAAGTAGTGAGGAGGCTTTTTTGGAGGCCTAGGCTTTTGCAAAAAGCTAACTTGTTTATTGCAGCT
TATAATGGTTACAAATAAAGCAATAGCATCACAAATTTCACAAATAAAGCATTTTTTTCACTGCATTCTA
GTTGTGGTTTGTCCAAACTCATCAATGTATCTTATCATGTCTGGATCCGCTGCATTAATGAATCGGCCAA
CGCGCGGGGAGAGGCGGTTTGCGTATTGGGCGCTCTTCCGCTTCCTCGCTCACTGACTCGCTGCGCTCGG
TCGTTCGGCTGCGGCGAGCGGTATCAGCTCACTCAAAGGCGGTAATACGGTTATCCACAGAATCAGGGGA
TAACGCAGGAAAGAACATGTGAGCAAAAGGCCAGCAAAAGGCCAGGAACCGTAAAAAGGCCGCGTTGCTG
GCGTTTTTCCATAGGCTCCGCCCCCCTGACGAGCATCACAAAAATCGACGCTCAAGTCAGAGGTGGCGAA
ACCCGACAGGACTATAAAGATACCAGGCGTTTCCCCCTGGAAGCTCCCTCGTGCGCTCTCCTGTTCCGAC
CCTGCCGCTTACCGGATACCTGTCCGCCTTTCTCCCTTCGGGAAGCGTGGCGCTTTCTCATAGCTCACGC
TGTAGGTATCTCAGTTCGGTGTAGGTCGTTCGCTCCAAGCTGGGCTGTGTGCACGAACCCCCCGTTCAGC
CCGACCGCTGCGCCTTATCCGGTAACTATCGTCTTGAGTCCAACCCGGTAAGACACGACTTATCGCCACT
GGCAGCAGCCACTGGTAACAGGATTAGCAGAGCGAGGTATGTAGGCGGTGCTACAGAGTTCTTGAAGTGG
TGGCCTAACTACGGCTACACTAGAAGAACAGTATTTGGTATCTGCGCTCTGCTGAAGCCAGTTACCTTCG
GAAAAAGAGTTGGTAGCTCTTGATCCGGCAAACAAACCACCGCTGGTAGCGGTGGTTTTTTTGTTTGCAA
GCAGCAGATTACGCGCAGAAAAAAAGGATCTCAAGAAGATCCTTTGATCTTTTCTACGGGGTCTGACGCT
CAGTGGAACGAAAACTCACGTTAAGGGATTTTGGTCATGAGATTATCAAAAAGGATCTTCACCTAGATCC
TTTTAAATTAAAAATGAAGTTTTAAATCAATCTAAAGTATATATGAGTAAACTTGGTCTGACAGTTACCA
ATGCTTAATCAGTGAGGCACCTATCTCAGCGATCTGTCTATTTCGTTCATCCATAGTTGCCTGACTCCCC
GTCGTGTAGATAACTACGATACGGGAGGGCTTACCATCTGGCCCCAGTGCTGCAATGATACCGCGAGACC
CACGCTCACCGGCTCCAGATTTATCAGCAATAAACCAGCCAGCCGGAAGGGCCGAGCGCAGAAGTGGTCC
TGCAACTTTATCCGCCTCCATCCAGTCTATTAATTGTTGCCGGGAAGCTAGAGTAAGTAGTTCGCCAGTT
AATAGTTTGCGCAACGTTGTTGCCATTGCTACAGGCATCGTGGTGTCACGCTCGTCGTTTGGTATGGCTT
CATTCAGCTCCGGTTCCCAACGATCAAGGCGAGTTACATGATCCCCCATGTTGTGCAAAAAAGCGGTTAG
CTCCTTCGGTCCTCCGATCGTTGTCAGAAGTAAGTTGGCCGCAGTGTTATCACTCATGGTTATGGCAGCA
CTGCATAATTCTCTTACTGTCATGCCATCCGTAAGATGCTTTTCTGTGACTGGTGAGTACTCAACCAAGT
CATTCTGAGAATAGTGTATGCGGCGACCGAGTTGCTCTTGCCCGGCGTCAATACGGGATAATACCGCGCC
ACATAGCAGAACTTTAAAAGTGCTCATCATTGGAAAACGTTCTTCGGGGCGAAAACTCTCAAGGATCTTA
CCGCTGTTGAGATCCAGTTCGATGTAACCCACTCGTGCACCCAACTGATCTTCAGCATCTTTTACTTTCA
CCAGCGTTTCTGGGTGAGCAAAAACAGGAAGGCAAAATGCCGCAAAAAAGGGAATAAGGGCGACACGGAA
ATGTTGAATACTCATACTCTTCCTTTTTCAATATTATTGAAGCATTTATCAGGGTTATTGTCTCATGAGC
GGATACATATTTGAATGTATTTAGAAAAATAAACAAATAGGGGTTCCGCGCACATTTCCCCGAAAAGTGC
CACCTGGGTCGACATTGATTATTGACTAGTTATTAATAGTAATCAATTACGGGGTCATTAGTTCATAGCC
CATATATGGAGTTCCGCGTTACATAACTTACGGTAAATGGCCCGCCTGGCTGACCGCCCAACGACCCCCG
CCCATTGACGTCAATAATGACGTATGTTCCCATAGTAACGCCAATAGGGACTTTCCATTGACGTCAATGG
GTGGAGTATTTACGGTAAACTGCCCACTTGGCAGTACATCAAGTGTATCATATGCCAAGTACGCCCCCTA
TTGACGTCAATGACGGTAAATGGCCCGCCTGGCATTATGCCCAGTACATGACCTTATGGGACTTTCCTAC
TTGGCAGTACATCTACGTATTAGTCATCGCTATTACCATGGTCGAGGTGAGCCCCACGTTCTGCTTCACT
CTCCCCATCTCCCCCCCCTCCCCACCCCCAATTTTGTATTTATTTATTTTTTAATTATTTTGTGCAGCGA
TGGGGGCGGGGGGGGGGGGGG
